Addgene plasmid #148172: pnEA-NpH-DmeIF4E_69-248_Z
Purpose: Bacterial Expression of DmeIF4E_69-248
Depositing lab: Elisa Izaurralde. Depositing organization: Max Planck Institute for Developmental Biology. Publication: 4E-BPs require non-canonical 4E-binding motifs and a lateral surface of eIF4E to repress translation. Igreja C, Peter D, Weiler C, Izaurralde E. Nat Commun. 2014 Sep 2;5:4790. doi: 10.1038/ncomms5790. PubMed 25179781.
Backbone
  Vector backbone: Unknown
  Vector type: Bacterial Expression
Growth in bacteria
  Bacterial resistance: Ampicillin, 100 μg/mL
  Growth temperature: 37°C
  Growth strain: DH5alpha
  Copy number: Low Copy
Gene/Insert
  Gene/Insert name: DmeIF4E_69-248
  Species: D. melanogaster (fly)
  Mutation: 3 silent mutations compared to the sequence given by NCBI:NM_168333.1
  Cloning method: Unknown
Terms and licenses: Academic/Nonprofit Terms; Industry Terms: Not Available to Industry
Depositor comments: Plasmids from this collection were made available to the research community and donated after the lab closed. Please note that the sequence provided by the depositing laboratory may be theoretical/predicted or based on Sanger sequencing results. There may be discrepancies between sequencing results obtained by Addgene and the depositor sequence. If an Addgene verified sequence is not available, please contact before placing your order to request that our lab fully sequence the plasmid.
How to cite: pnEA-NpH-DmeIF4E_69-248_Z was a gift from Elisa Izaurralde (Addgene plasmid # 148172 ; http://n2t.net/addgene:148172 ; RRID:Addgene_148172)
