[The description below was written by a language model from this plasmid's Addgene catalogue record and pLannotate feature annotations shown in this document.]
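Description:
pnEA-NpH-DmeIF4E_69-248_Z is a 6,276 nt bacterial expression plasmid for producing a truncated form of Drosophila melanogaster eIF4E, the mRNA cap-binding translation initiation factor. The catalogue lists the backbone as unknown, but the annotated features show a pET-style, pBR322-derived architecture. It carries a ColE1/pMB1-type origin together with the bom mobility region and the rop gene. Rop keeps copy number down, which agrees with the "low copy" catalogue entry. Selection is by ampicillin through the bla gene under its own promoter. Several tetracycline-resistance fragments and a tet promoter are also annotated, but these are interrupted remnants of the parental backbone and not a functional marker.

The expression cassette consists of a T7 promoter followed by a lac operator, the T7 gene 10 ribosome binding site, the coding region and a T7 terminator. A lacI gene with its own promoter supplies the repressor. Transcription therefore depends on T7 RNA polymerase provided by the host and is inducible with IPTG. The insert covers residues 69–248 of eIF4E, and the depositor notes three silent changes relative to the NCBI reference sequence. A short match to a His/TEV-type composite tag lies just upstream of the insert, which suggests a small N-terminal affinity tag, though the record does not define the tag or any cleavage site explicitly. The brief downstream match to a T7 gene 10-derived tag is probably residual vector sequence.

The associated publication concerns how 4E-BPs engage eIF4E through non-canonical binding motifs and a lateral surface of the protein. This suggests the plasmid was used to make recombinant eIF4E for binding or structural studies. The depositor sequence may be theoretical rather than fully verified.
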