Features (pLannotate 1.2.2; 20 found; start..end, strand, type, name):
    104..208     +  promoter       AmpR promoter: bla
    209..1069    +  CDS            AmpR: β-lactamase; bla; confers resistance to ampicillin, carbenicillin, and related antibiotics
   1240..1828    +  rep_origin     ori: high-copy-number ColE1/pMB1/pBR322/pUC origin of replication
   2014..2156    -  misc_feature   bom: basis of mobility region from pBR322
   2258..2449    -  CDS            rop: Rop protein, which maintains plasmids at low copy number; rop
   2466..2846    +  CDS            YPB1_ECOLX: Protein predicted: Swiss-Prot protein existence level 4. From Escherichia coli.
   3088..3712    -  CDS            TcR (fragment): tetracycline efflux protein; tet; confers resistance to tetracycline
   3727..3748    -  protein_bind   CAP binding site: CAP binding activates transcription in the presence of cAMP. E. coli catabolite activator protein
   3761..4843    -  CDS            lacI: lac repressor; lacI; The lac repressor binds to the lac operator to inhibit transcription in E. coli. This inhibition can be relieved by adding lactose or isopropyl-β-D-thiogalactopyranoside (IPTG).
   4844..4921    -  promoter       lacI promoter: lacI
   4929..5208    -  CDS            TcR (fragment): tetracycline efflux protein; tet; confers resistance to tetracycline
   5230..5248    +  promoter       T7 promoter: promoter for bacteriophage T7 RNA polymerase
   5249..5273    +  protein_bind   lac operator: The lac repressor binds to the lac operator to inhibit transcription in E. coli. This inhibition can be relieved by adding lactose or isopropyl-β-D-thiogalactopyranoside (IPTG). lac repressor encoded by lacI
   5288..5310    +  RBS            RBS: efficient ribosome binding site from bacteriophage T7 gene 10 (Olins and Rangwala, 1989)
   5329..5345    +  CDS            capTEV™ (fragment): composite tag for in vivo biotinylation, TEV protease cleavage, and 6xHis tagging
   5398..5937    +  CDS            eIF4E1 (fragment): IF4E_DROME - Also known as eIF-4E From Drosophila melanogaster (Fruit fly).
   5960..6009    +  CDS            SET1 (fragment): solubility-enhancement tag derived from T7 phage gene 10B
   6017..6064    +  terminator     T7 terminator: transcription terminator for bacteriophage T7 RNA polymerase
   6087..6191    -  CDS            TcR (fragment): tetracycline efflux protein; tet; confers resistance to tetracycline
   6239..6267    -  promoter       tet promoter: E. coli promoter for tetracycline efflux protein gene
>Addgene plasmid #148172 | pnEA-NpH-DmeIF4E_69-248_Z | depositor full sequence | sequence record 290620 | Full Sequence
TTCTTGAAGACGAAAGGGCCTCGTGATACGCCTATTTTTATAGGTTAATGTCATGATAATAATGGTTTCT
TAGACGTCAGGTGGCACTTTTCGGGGAAATGTGCGCGGAACCCCTATTTGTTTATTTTTCTAAATACATT
CAAATATGTATCCGCTCATGAGACAATAACCCTGATAAATGCTTCAATAATATTGAAAAAGGAAGAGTAT
GAGTATTCAACATTTCCGTGTCGCCCTTATTCCCTTTTTTGCGGCATTTTGCCTTCCTGTTTTTGCTCAC
CCAGAAACGCTGGTGAAAGTAAAAGATGCTGAAGATCAGTTGGGTGCACGAGTGGGTTACATCGAACTGG
ATCTCAACAGCGGTAAGATCCTTGAGAGTTTTCGCCCCGAAGAACGTTTTCCAATGATGAGCACTTTTAA
AGTTCTGCTATGTGGCGCGGTATTATCCCGTGTTGACGCCGGGCAAGAGCAACTCGGTCGCCGCATACAC
TATTCTCAGAATGACTTGGTTGAGTACTCACCAGTCACAGAAAAGCATCTTACGGATGGCATGACAGTAA
GAGAATTATGCAGTGCTGCCATAACCATGAGTGATAACACTGCGGCCAACTTACTTCTGACAACGATCGG
AGGACCGAAGGAGCTAACCGCTTTTTTGCACAACATGGGGGATCATGTAACTCGCCTTGATCGTTGGGAA
CCGGAGCTGAATGAAGCCATACCAAACGACGAGCGTGACACCACGATGCCTGCAGCAATGGCAACAACGT
TGCGCAAACTATTAACTGGCGAACTACTTACTCTAGCTTCCCGGCAACAATTAATAGACTGGATGGAGGC
GGATAAAGTTGCAGGACCACTTCTGCGCTCGGCCCTTCCGGCTGGCTGGTTTATTGCTGATAAATCTGGA
GCCGGTGAGCGTGGGTCTCGCGGTATCATTGCAGCACTGGGGCCAGATGGTAAGCCCTCCCGTATCGTAG
TTATCTACACGACGGGGAGTCAGGCAACTATGGATGAACGAAATAGACAGATCGCTGAGATAGGTGCCTC
ACTGATTAAGCATTGGTAACTGTCAGACCAAGTTTACTCATATATACTTTAGATTGATTTAAAACTTCAT
TTTTAATTTAAAAGGATCTAGGTGAAGATCCTTTTTGATAATCTCATGACCAAAATCCCTTAACGTGAGT
TTTCGTTCCACTGAGCGTCAGACCCCGTAGAAAAGATCAAAGGATCTTCTTGAGATCCTTTTTTTCTGCG
CGTAATCTGCTGCTTGCAAACAAAAAAACCACCGCTACCAGCGGTGGTTTGTTTGCCGGATCAAGAGCTA
CCAACTCTTTTTCCGAAGGTAACTGGCTTCAGCAGAGCGCAGATACCAAATACTGTCCTTCTAGTGTAGC
CGTAGTTAGGCCACCACTTCAAGAACTCTGTAGCACCGCCTACATACCTCGCTCTGCTAATCCTGTTACC
AGTGGCTGCTGCCAGTGGCGATAAGTCGTGTCTTACCGGGTTGGACTCAAGACGATAGTTACCGGATAAG
GCGCAGCGGTCGGGCTGAACGGGGGGTTCGTGCACACAGCCCAGCTTGGAGCGAACGACCTACACCGAAC
TGAGATACCTACAGCGTGAGCTATGAGAAAGCGCCACGCTTCCCGAAGGGAGAAAGGCGGACAGGTATCC
GGTAAGCGGCAGGGTCGGAACAGGAGAGCGCACGAGGGAGCTTCCAGGGGGAAACGCCTGGTATCTTTAT
AGTCCTGTCGGGTTTCGCCACCTCTGACTTGAGCGTCGATTTTTGTGATGCTCGTCAGGGGGGCGGAGCC
TATGGAAAAACGCCAGCAACGCGGCCTTTTTACGGTTCCTGGCCTTTTGCTGGCCTTTTGCTCACATGTT
CTTTCCTGCGTTATCCCCTGATTCTGTGGATAACCGTATTACCGCCTTTGAGTGAGCTGATACCGCTCGC
CGCAGCCGAACGACCGAGCGCAGCGAGTCAGTGAGCGAGGAAGCGGAAGAGCGCCTGATGCGGTATTTTC
TCCTTACGCATCTGTGCGGTATTTCACACCGCATATATGGTGCACTCTCAGTACAATCTGCTCTGATGCC
GCATAGTTAAGCCAGTATACACTCCGCTATCGCTACGTGACTGGGTCATGGCTGCGCCCCGACACCCGCC
AACACCCGCTGACGCGCCCTGACGGGCTTGTCTGCTCCCGGCATCCGCTTACAGACAAGCTGTGACCGTC
TCCGGGAGCTGCATGTGTCAGAGGTTTTCACCGTCATCACCGAAACGCGCGAGGCAGCTGCGGTAAAGCT
CATCAGCGTGGTCGTGAAGCGATTCACAGATGTCTGCCTGTTCATCCGCGTCCAGCTCGTTGAGTTTCTC
CAGAAGCGTTAATGTCTGGCTTCTGATAAAGCGGGCCATGTTAAGGGCGGTTTTTTCCTGTTTGGTCACT
GATGCCTCCGTGTAAGGGGGATTTCTGTTCATGGGGGTAATGATACCGATGAAACGAGAGAGGATGCTCA
CGATACGGGTTACTGATGATGAACATGCCCGGTTACTGGAACGTTGTGAGGGTAAACAACTGGCGGTATG
GATGCGGCGGGACCAGAGAAAAATCACTCAGGGTCAATGCCAGCGCTTCGTTAATACAGATGTAGGTGTT
CCACAGGGTAGCCAGCAGCATCCTGCGATGCAGATCCGGAACATAATGGTGCAGGGCGCTGACTTCCGCG
TTTCCAGACTTTACGAAACACGGAAACCGAAGACCATTCATGTTGTTGCTCAGGTCGCAGACGTTTTGCA
GCAGCAGTCGCTTCACGTTCGCTCGCGTATCGGTGATTCATTCTGCTAACCAGTAAGGCAACCCCGCCAG
CCTAGCCGGGTCCTCAACGACAGGAGCACGATCATGCGCACCCGTGGCCAGGACCCAACGCTGCCCGAGA
TGCGCCGCGTGCGGCTGCTGGAGATGGCGGACGCGATGGATATGTTCTGCCAAGGGTTGGTTTGCGCATT
CACAGTTCTCCGCAAGAATTGATTGGCTCCAATTCTTGGAGTGGTGAATCCGTTAGCGAGGTGCCGCCGG
CTTCCATTCAGGTCGAGGTGGCCCGGCTCCATGCACCGCGACGCAACGCGGGGAGGCAGACAAGGTATAG
GGCGGCGCCTACAATCCATGCCAACCCGTTCCATGTGCTCGCCGAGGCGGCATAAATCGCCGTGACGATC
AGCGGTCCAGTGATCGAAGTTAGGCTGGTAAGAGCCGCGAGCGATCCTTGAAGCTGTCCCTGATGGTCGT
CATCTACCTGCCTGGACAGCATGGCCTGCAACGCGGGCATCCCGATGCCGCCGGAAGCGAGAAGAATCAT
AATGGGGAAGGCCATCCAGCCTCGCGTCGCGAACGCCAGCAAGACGTAGCCCAGCGCGTCGGCCGCCATG
CCGGCGATAATGGCCTGCTTCTCGCCGAAACGTTTGGTGGCGGGACCAGTGACGAAGGCTTGAGCGAGGG
CGTGCAAGATTCCGAATACCGCAAGCGACAGGCCGATCATCGTCGCGCTCCAGCGAAAGCGGTCCTCGCC
GAAAATGACCCAGAGCGCTGCCGGCACCTGTCCTACGAGTTGCATGATAAAGAAGACAGTCATAAGTGCG
GCGACGATAGTCATGCCCCGCGCCCACCGGAAGGAGCTGACTGGGTTGAAGGCTCTCAAGGGCATCGGTC
GAGATCCCGGTGCCTAATGAGTGAGCTAACTTACATTAATTGCGTTGCGCTCACTGCCCGCTTTCCAGTC
GGGAAACCTGTCGTGCCAGCTGCATTAATGAATCGGCCAACGCGCGGGGAGAGGCGGTTTGCGTATTGGG
CGCCAGGGTGGTTTTTCTTTTCACCAGTGAGACGGGCAACAGCTGATTGCCCTTCACCGCCTGGCCCTGA
GAGAGTTGCAGCAAGCGGTCCACGCTGGTTTGCCCCAGCAGGCGAAAATCCTGTTTGATGGTGGTTAACG
GCGGGATATAACATGAGCTGTCTTCGGTATCGTCGTATCCCACTACCGAGATATCCGCACCAACGCGCAG
CCCGGACTCGGTAATGGCGCGCATTGCGCCCAGCGCCATCTGATCGTTGGCAACCAGCATCGCAGTGGGA
ACGATGCCCTCATTCAGCATTTGCATGGTTTGTTGAAAACCGGACATGGCACTCCAGTCGCCTTCCCGTT
CCGCTATCGGCTGAATTTGATTGCGAGTGAGATATTTATGCCAGCCAGCCAGACGCAGACGCGCCGAGAC
AGAACTTAATGGGCCCGCTAACAGCGCGATTTGCTGGTGACCCAATGCGACCAGATGCTCCACGCCCAGT
CGCGTACCGTCTTCATGGGAGAAAATAATACTGTTGATGGGTGTCTGGTCAGAGACATCAAGAAATAACG
CCGGAACATTAGTGCAGGCAGCTTCCACAGCAATGGCATCCTGGTCATCCAGCGGATAGTTAATGATCAG
CCCACTGACGCGTTGCGCGAGAAGATTGTGCACCGCCGCTTTACAGGCTTCGACGCCGCTTCGTTCTACC
ATCGACACCACCACGCTGGCACCCAGTTGATCGGCGCGAGATTTAATCGCCGCGACAATTTGCGACGGCG
CGTGCAGGGCCAGACTGGAGGTGGCAACGCCAATCAGCAACGACTGTTTGCCCGCCAGTTGTTGTGCCAC
GCGGTTGGGAATGTAATTCAGCTCCGCCATCGCCGCTTCCACTTTTTCCCGCGTTTTCGCAGAAACGTGG
CTGGCCTGGTTCACCACGCGGGAAACGGTCTGATAAGAGACACCGGCATACTCTGCGACATCGTATAACG
TTACTGGTTTCACATTCACCACCCTGAATTGACTCTCTTCCGGGCGCTATCATGCCATACCGCGAAAGGT
TTTGCGCCATTCGATGGTGTCCGGGATCTCGACGCTCTCCCTTATGCGACTCCTGCATTAGGAAGCAGCC
CAGTAGTAGGTTGAGGCCGTTGAGCACCGCCGCCGCAAGGAATGGTGCATGCAAGGAGATGGCGCCCAAC
AGTCCCCCGGCCACGGGGCCTGCCACCATACCCACGCCGAAACAAGCGCTCATGAGCCCGAAGTGGCGAG
CCCGATCTTCCCCATCGGTGATGTCGGCGATATAGGCGCCAGCAACCGCACCTGTGGCGCCGGTGATGCC
GGCCACGATGCGTCCGGCGTAGAGGATCGAGATCTCGATCCCGCGAAATTAATACGACTCACTATAGGGG
AATTGTGAGCGGATAACAATTCCCCACTAGTAATAATTTTGTTTAACTTTAAGAAGGAGATATACCATGG
GCAGCAGCCATCATCATCATCATCACAGCAGCGGTACCGGCAGCGGCCTGGAAGTTCTGTTCCAGGGGCC
CCATATGAAACACCCGCTCATGAATGTCTGGACGCTGTGGTACCTTGAAAACGATCGGTCCAAGTCCTGG
GAGGACATGCAAAACGAGATCACCAGCTTCGATACCGTCGAGGACTTCTGGAGCCTATACAACCACATCA
AGCCCCCATCAGAGATCAAGCTGGGTAGTGACTACTCGCTATTCAAGAAGAACATTCGTCCCATGTGGGA
GGATGCAGCCAACAAACAGGGCGGTCGTTGGGTAATTACCCTTAACAAAAGCTCCAAGACCGATCTGGAT
AACCTATGGCTCGATGTGCTGCTCTGCCTGATTGGTGAGGCCTTCGATCACTCCGATCAGATCTGCGGCG
CTGTTATAAACATTCGCGGCAAGAGCAACAAGATATCCATCTGGACTGCCGACGGAAACAACGAGGAAGC
TGCCCTTGAGATTGGTCACAAGCTGCGCGATGCCTTGCGTCTGGGACGCAACAACTCGCTGCAGTATCAG
TTGCACAAGGACACGATGGTCAAGCAGGGCTCCAACGTGAAATCGATCTACACTTTGTAGGCTAGCCCTA
GGAGATCCGGCTGCTAACAAAGCCCGAAAGGAAGCTGAGTTGGCTGCTGCCACCGCTGAGCAATAACTAG
CATAACCCCTTGGGGCCTCTAAACGGGTCTTGAGGGGTTTTTTGCTGAAAGGAGGAACTATATCCGGATA
TCCCGCAAGAGGCCCGGCAGTACCGGCATAACCAAGCCTATGCCTACAGCATCCAGGGTGACGGTGCCGA
GGATGACGATGAGCGCATTGTTAGATTTCATACACGGTGCCTGACTGCGTTAGCAATTTAACTGTGATAA
ACTACCGCATTAAAGCTTATCGATGATAAGCTGTCAAACATGAGAA
